Addgene plasmid #242786: pAAV-BD-hSynTet-TRE-DIO-mNeonGreen-HA
Purpose: Bidirectional AAV transfer plasmid expressing hSyn-tTA and TRE-FLEX-mNeonGreen-HA in the other direction.
Depositing lab: Andrew Payne. Depositing organization: E11 Bio, Convergent Research.
Backbone
  Vector backbone: pAAV-CAG-GFP (Addgene Plasmid 37825)
  Backbone manufacturer: Edward Boyden
  Vector type: AAV
Growth in bacteria
  Bacterial resistance: Ampicillin, 100 μg/mL
  Growth temperature: 30°C
  Growth strain: NEB Stable
  Copy number: High Copy
Gene/Insert 1
  Gene/Insert name: mNeonGreen
  Species: Synthetic
  Promoter: TRE
  Tag / fusion protein: HA (C terminal on insert)
  Cloning method: Gibson Cloning
  Sequencing primers: 5′ n/a
Gene/Insert 2
  Gene/Insert name: tTA-Advanced
  Species: Synthetic
  Promoter: hSyn
  Cloning method: Gibson Cloning
  Sequencing primers: 5′ n/a
Terms and licenses: Academic/Nonprofit Terms; Industry Terms: Not Available to Industry
Depositor comments: Please visit https://doi.org/10.1101/2025.09.26.678648 for bioRxiv preprint.
How to cite: pAAV-BD-hSynTet-TRE-DIO-mNeonGreen-HA was a gift from Andrew Payne (Addgene plasmid # 242786 ; http://n2t.net/addgene:242786 ; RRID:Addgene_242786)
