[The description below was written by a language model from this plasmid's Addgene catalogue record and pLannotate feature annotations shown in this document.]
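Description:
pAAV-BD-hSynTet-TRE-DIO-mNeonGreen-HA is a 6.9 kb AAV transfer plasmid built on the pAAV-CAG-GFP backbone, designed to package a bidirectional, Cre-gated and tetracycline-regulated reporter cassette between AAV2 inverted terminal repeats. In bacteria it is maintained as a high-copy plasmid through a ColE1/pUC-type origin with ampicillin selection (AmpR), and it also carries an f1 origin. One ITR is annotated in full, while the other is detected only as short fragments. This may simply reflect how the repeat was read or matched in the sequencing result.

Two divergent transcription units sit back to back in the centre of the vector genome. In one direction, a human synapsin I promoter fragment, which confers neuron-specific expression, drives the tetracycline transactivator tTA-Advanced, terminated by an SV40 poly(A) signal. The automated annotation labels this coding region as an rtTA3 fragment with a VP16-derived minimal activation domain repeat, reflecting homology among Tet transactivators, but the catalogue entry identifies it as tTA. In the opposite direction, a Tet-responsive promoter made of repeated tet operator elements and a minimal promoter reads into a DIO/FLEX cassette, followed by WPRE and the hGH poly(A) signal to enhance transcript processing and expression. The mNeonGreen coding sequence, recorded as carrying a C-terminal HA tag, lies inverted relative to TRE and is flanked by oppositely oriented loxP and lox2272 pairs. Cre recombination therefore flips it irreversibly into the sense orientation.

Reporter expression thus requires neuronal tTA production and Cre activity, with tTA providing amplified, doxycycline-suppressible output. The design suits bright fluorescent and epitope labelling of Cre-defined neurons.
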