Features (pLannotate 1.2.2; 35 found; start..end, strand, type, name):
    247..351     -  promoter       AmpR promoter: bla
    446..481     +  CDS            rop (fragment): Rop protein, which maintains plasmids at low copy number; rop
    583..632     +  misc_feature   bom (fragment): basis of mobility region from pBR322
    633..1088    -  rep_origin     f1 ori (sequence partly withheld): f1 bacteriophage origin of replication; arrow indicates direction of (+) strand synthesis
   1107..1158    +  misc_feature   bom (fragment): basis of mobility region from pBR322
   1163..1303    -  repeat_region  AAV2 ITR: inverted terminal repeat of adeno-associated virus serotype 2 inverted
   1343..1819    -  polyA_signal   hGH poly(A) signal: human growth hormone polyadenylation signal
   1851..2439    -  misc_feature   WPRE: woodchuck hepatitis virus posttranscriptional regulatory element
   2439..2463    -  misc_feature   MCS (fragment): pBluescript multiple cloning site
   2464..2497    +  protein_bind   loxP: Cre-mediated recombination occurs in the 8-bp core sequence (GCATACAT). Cre recombinase
   2498..2547    +  intron         β-globin intron (fragment): internally truncated intron from human β-globin
   2548..2581    +  protein_bind   lox2272: Cre-mediated recombination occurs in the 8-bp core sequence (GGATACTT). lox2272 sites are compatible with each other, but incompatible with loxP or loxN sites (Lee and Saito, 1988). Cre recombinase
   2594..3295    +  CDS            mNeonGreen: mNeonGreen is a basic (constitutively fluorescent) green/yellow fluorescent protein published in 2013, derived from Branchiostoma lanceolatum. It is reported to be a very rapidly-maturing monomer with moderate acid sensitivity.
   3438..3471    -  protein_bind   loxP: Cre-mediated recombination occurs in the 8-bp core sequence (GCATACAT). Cre recombinase
   3472..3521    +  intron         β-globin intron (fragment): internally truncated intron from human β-globin
   3522..3555    -  protein_bind   lox2272: Cre-mediated recombination occurs in the 8-bp core sequence (GGATACTT). lox2272 sites are compatible with each other, but incompatible with loxP or loxN sites (Lee and Saito, 1988). Cre recombinase
   3562..3579    -  misc_feature   MCS (fragment): pUC18/19 multiple cloning site
   3646..3691    -  promoter       TRE3GV promoter (fragment): 3rd-generation Tet-responsive promoter that can be activated by binding of Tet-On® 3G, optimized for retroviral and lentiviral vectors
   3699..3719    -  promoter       tight TRE promoter (fragment): Tet-responsive promoter PTight, consisting of seven tet operator sequences followed by the minimal CMV promoter
   3736..3756    -  promoter       tight TRE promoter (fragment): Tet-responsive promoter PTight, consisting of seven tet operator sequences followed by the minimal CMV promoter
   3773..3793    -  promoter       tight TRE promoter (fragment): Tet-responsive promoter PTight, consisting of seven tet operator sequences followed by the minimal CMV promoter
   3810..3830    -  promoter       tight TRE promoter (fragment): Tet-responsive promoter PTight, consisting of seven tet operator sequences followed by the minimal CMV promoter
   3847..3867    -  promoter       tight TRE promoter (fragment): Tet-responsive promoter PTight, consisting of seven tet operator sequences followed by the minimal CMV promoter
   3884..3904    -  promoter       tight TRE promoter (fragment): Tet-responsive promoter PTight, consisting of seven tet operator sequences followed by the minimal CMV promoter
   3921..3941    -  promoter       tight TRE promoter (fragment): Tet-responsive promoter PTight, consisting of seven tet operator sequences followed by the minimal CMV promoter
   3958..3978    -  promoter       tight TRE promoter (fragment): Tet-responsive promoter PTight, consisting of seven tet operator sequences followed by the minimal CMV promoter
   4020..4399    +  promoter       hSyn promoter (fragment): human synapsin I promoter; confers neuron-specific expression (Kügler et al., 2003)
   4400..4429    -  misc_feature   MCS (fragment): pBluescript multiple cloning site
   4433..5130    +  CDS            rtTA3 (fragment): reverse tetracycline transactivator 3 activates expression from Tet-responsive promoters in the presence of doxycycline
   5060..5170    +  CDS            VP48: 3 tandem repeats of the minimal activation domain of herpes simplex virus VP16 (Cheng et al., 2013)
   5203..5324    -  polyA_signal   SV40 poly(A) signal: SV40 polyadenylation signal
   5369..5396    -  repeat_region  AAV2 ITR (fragment): inverted terminal repeat of adeno-associated virus serotype 2 inverted
   5425..5452    -  repeat_region  AAV2 ITR (fragment): inverted terminal repeat of adeno-associated virus serotype 2 inverted
   5525..6113    -  rep_origin     ori: high-copy-number ColE1/pMB1/pBR322/pUC origin of replication
   6284..246     -  CDS            AmpR (across the origin): β-lactamase; bla; confers resistance to ampicillin, carbenicillin, and related antibiotics
>Addgene plasmid #242786 | pAAV-BD-hSynTet-TRE-DIO-mNeonGreen-HA | addgene full sequence | sequence record 486974 | Addgene NGS Result
AATACGGGATAATACCGCGCCACATAGCAGAACTTTAAAAGTGCTCATCATTGGAAAACGTTCTTCGGGG
CGAAAACTCTCAAGGATCTTACCGCTGTTGAGATCCAGTTCGATGTAACCCACTCGTGCACCCAACTGAT
CTTCAGCATCTTTTACTTTCACCAGCGTTTCTGGGTGAGCAAAAACAGGAAGGCAAAATGCCGCAAAAAA
GGGAATAAGGGCGACACGGAAATGTTGAATACTCATACTCTTCCTTTTTCAATATTATTGAAGCATTTAT
CAGGGTTATTGTCTCATGAGCGGATACATATTTGAATGTATTTAGAAAAATAAACAAATAGGGGTTCCGC
GCACATTTCCCCGAAAAGTGCCACCTGACGTCTAAGAAACCATTATTATCATGACATTAACCTATAAAAA
TAGGCGTATCACGAGGCCCTTTCGTCTCGCGCGTTTCGGTGATGACGGTGAAAACCTCTGACACATGCAG
CTCCCGGAGACGGTCACAGCTTGTCTGTAAGCGGATGCCGGGAGCAGACAAGCCCGTCAGGGCGCGTCAG
CGGGTGTTGGCGGGTGTCGGGGCTGGCTTAACTATGCGGCATCAGAGCAGATTGTACTGAGAGTGCACCA
TAAAATTGTAAACGTTAATATTTTGTTAAAATTCGCGTTAAATTTTTGTTAAATCAGCTCATTTTTTAAC
CAATAGACCGAAATCGGCAAAATCCCTTATAAATCAAAAGAATAGCCCGAGATAGAGT
[37 nt withheld, positions 759-795]
AAAGAACGTGGACTCCAACGTCAAAGG
[141 nt withheld, positions 823-963]
G
[46 nt withheld, positions 965-1010]
A
[95 nt withheld, positions 1012-1106]
TATGCGGTGTGAAATACCGCACAGATGCGTAAGGAGAAAATACCGCATCAGGCGCCCCTGCAGGCAGCTG
CGCGCTCGCTCGCTCACTGAGGCCGCCCGGGCAAAGCCCGGGCGTCGGGCGACCTTTGGTCGCCCGGCCT
CAGTGAGCGAGCGAGCGCGCAGAGAGGGAGTGGCCAACTCCATCACTAGGGGTTCCTGCGGCCGCTCGGT
CCGCACGTGGTTACCTACAAAATCAGAAGGACAGGGAAGGGAGCAGTGGTTCACGCCTGTAATCCCAGCA
ATTTGGGAGGCCAAGGTGGGTAGATCACCTGAGATTAGGAGTTGGAGACCAGCCTGGCCAATATGGTGAA
ACCCCGTCTCTACCAAAAAAACAAAAATTAGCTGAGCCTGGTCATGCATGCCTGGAATCCCAACAACTCG
GGAGGCTGAGGCAGGAGAATCGCTTGAACCCAGGAGGCGGAGATTGCAGTGAGCCAAGATTGTGCCACTG
CACTCCAGCTTGGTTCCCAATAGACCCCGCAGGCCCTACAGGTTGTCTTCCCAACTTGCCCCTTGCTCCA
TACCACCCCCCTCCACCCCATAATATTATAGAAGGACACCTAGTCAGACAAAATGATGCAACTTAATTTT
ATTAGGACAAGGCTGGTGGGCACTGGAGTGGCAACTTCCAGGGCCAGGAGAGGCACTGGGGAGGGGTCAC
AGGGATGCCACCCGTAGATCTCTCGAGCAGCGCTCGGTATCGATGCGGGGAGGCGGCCCAAAGGGAGATC
CGACTCGTCTGAGGGCGAAGGCGAAGACGCGGAAGAGGCCGCAGAGCCGGCAGCAGGCCGCGGGAAGGAA
GGTCCGCTGGATTGAGGGCCGAAGGGACGTAGCAGAAGGACGTCCCGCGCAGAATCCAGGTGGCAACATA
GGCGAGCAGCCAAGGAAAGGACGATGATTTCCCCGACAACACCACGGAATTGTCAGTGCCCAACAGCCGA
GCCCCTGTCCAGCAGCGGGCAAGGCAGGCGGCGATGAGTTCCGCCGTGGCAATAGGGAGGGGGAAAGCGA
AAGTCCCGGAAAGGAGCTGACAGGTGGTGGCAATGCCCCAACCAGTGGGGGTTGCGTCAGCAAACACAGT
GCACACCACGCCACGTTGCCTGACAACGGGCCACAACTCCTCATAAAGAGACAGCAACCAGGATTTATAC
AAGGAGGAGAAAATGAAAGCCATACGGGAAGCAATAGCATGATACAAAGGCATTAAAGCAGCGTATCCAC
ATAGCGTAAAAGGAGCAACATAGTTAAGAATACCAGTCAATCTTTCACAAATTTTGTAATCCAGAGGTTG
ATTATCGATAAGCTTGATATCGAATTCATAACTTCGTATAGCATACATTATACGAAGTTATTCTTTGCAC
CATTCTAAAGAATAACAGTGATAATTTCTGGGTTAAGGCAAATAACTTCGTATAGGATACTTTATACGAA
GTTATGCTAGCGCCACCATGGTGAGCAAGGGCGAGGAGGATAACATGGCCTCTCTCCCAGCGACACATGA
GTTACACATCTTTGGCTCCATCAACGGTGTGGACTTTGACATGGTGGGTCAGGGCACCGGCAATCCAAAT
GATGGTTATGAGGAGTTAAACCTGAAGTCCACCAAGGGTGACCTCCAGTTCTCCCCCTGGATTCTGGTCC
CTCATATCGGGTATGGCTTCCATCAGTACCTGCCCTACCCTGACGGGATGTCGCCTTTCCAGGCCGCCAT
GGTAGATGGCTCCGGATACCAAGTCCATCGCACAATGCAGTTTGAAGATGGTGCCTCCCTTACTGTTAAC
TACCGCTACACCTACGAGGGAAGCCACATCAAAGGAGAGGCCCAGGTGAAGGGGACTGGTTTCCCTGCTG
ACGGTCCTGTGATGACCAACTCGCTGACCGCTGCGGACTGGTGCAGGTCGAAGAAGACTTACCCCAACGA
CAAAACCATCATCAGTACCTTTAAGTGGAGTTACACCACTGGAAATGGCAAGCGCTACCGGAGCACTGCG
CGGACCACCTACACCTTTGCCAAGCCAATGGCGGCTAACTATCTGAAGAACCAGCCGATGTACGTGTTCC
GTAAGACGGAGCTCAAGCACTCCAAGACCGAGCTCAACTTCAAGGAGTGGCAAAAGGCCTTTACCGATGT
GATGGGCATGGACGAGCTGGGCGGCAGCTACCCTTACGACGTGCCTGACTACGCCTAAGAATTCTTCAGT
AGGACTGGTTTGACATGTACGCCATTTGGGTCGCCCAGGTCAAGCTTATCGATAATCAAAGTAAGAATTC
CTTGGACAAGTGAGGCGCGCCATAACTTCGTATAATGTATGCTATACGAAGTTATTAAGAGGTTTCATAT
TGCTAATAGCAGCTACAATCCAGCTACCATTCTGCATAACTTCGTATAAAGTATCCTATACGAAGTTATT
CCGGAGTCGACTCTAGAGGATCCGGTACCGGATCCAGGCTGGATCGGTCCCGGTGTCTTCTATGGAGGTC
AAAACAGCGTGGATGGCGTCTCCAGGCGATCTGACGGTTCACTAAACGAGCTCTGCTTATATAGGGGGTA
GCTTCTCTATCACTGATAGGGAGCTCGAGACGTGTCGACTTCTCTATCACTGATAGGGAGACGTTCTAGA
CGTACCTTCTCTATCACTGATAGGGAGCTCGAGACGTGTCGACTTCTCTATCACTGATAGGGAGACGTTC
TAGACGTACCTTCTCTATCACTGATAGGGAGCTCGAGACGTGTCGACTTCTCTATCACTGATAGGGAGAC
GTTCTAGACGTACCTTCTCTATCACTGATAGGGAGCTCGAGACGTGTCGACTTCTCTATCACTGATAGGG
AGACGTCAGGTGGCACTTGATACTGCAGAGGGCCCTGCGTATGAGTGCAAGTGGGTTTTAGGACCAGGAT
GAGGCGGGGTGGGGGTGCCTACCTGACGACCGACCCCGACCCACTGGACAAGCACCCAACCCCCATTCCC
CAAATTGCGCATCCCCTATCAGAGAGGGGGAGGGGAAACAGGATGCGGCGAGGCGCGTGCGCACTGCCAG
CTTCAGCACCGCGGACAGTGCCTTCGCCCCCGCCTGGCGGCGCGCGCCACCGCCGCCTCAGCACTGAAGG
CGCGCTGACGTCACTCGCCGGTCCCCCGCAAACTCCCCTTCCCGGCCACCTTGGTCGCGTCCGCGCCGCC
GCCGGCCCAGCCGGACCGCACCACGCGAGGCGCGAGATAGGGGGGCACGGGCGCGACCATCTGCGCTGCG
GCGGACGGTATCGATAAGCTTGATATCGAATTCACCATGTCTAGACTGGACAAGAGCAAAGTCATAAACT
CTGCTCTGGAATTACTCAATGAAGTCGGTATCGAAGGCCTGACGACAAGGAAACTCGCTCAAAAGCTGGG
AGTTGAGCAGCCTACCCTGTACTGGCACGTGAAGAACAAGCGGGCCCTGCTCGATGCCCTGGCAATCGAG
ATGCTGGACAGGCATCATACCCACTTCTGCCCCCTGGAAGGCGAGTCATGGCAAGACTTTCTGCGGAACA
ACGCCAAGTCATTCCGCTGTGCTCTCCTCTCACATCGCGACGGGGCTAAAGTGCATCTCGGCACCCGCCC
AACAGAGAAACAGTACGAAACCCTGGAAAATCAGCTCGCGTTCCTGTGTCAGCAAGGCTTCTCCCTGGAG
AACGCACTGTACGCTCTGTCCGCCGTGGGCCACTTTACACTGGGCTGCGTATTGGAGGATCAGGAGCATC
AAGTAGCAAAAGAGGAAAGAGAGACACCTACCACCGATTCTATGCCCCCACTTCTGAGACAAGCAATTGA
GCTGTTCGACCATCAGGGAGCCGAACCTGCCTTCCTTTTCGGCCTGGAACTAATCATATGTGGCCTGGAG
AAACAGCTAAAGTGCGAAAGCGGCGGGCCGGCCGACGCCCTTGACGATTTTGACTTAGACATGCTCCCAG
CCGATGCCCTTGACGACTTTGACCTTGATATGCTGCCTGCTGACGCTCTTGACGATTTTGACCTTGACAT
GCTCCCCGGGTAACTAAGTAAGGATCTCAGACATGATAAGATACATTGATGAGTTTGGACAAACCACAAC
TAGAATGCAGTGAAAAAAATGCTTTATTTGTGAAATTTGTGATGCTATTGCTTTATTTGTAACCATTATA
AGCTGCAATAAACAAGTTTGCGGCCGCAGGAACCCCTAGTGATGGAGTTGGCCACTCCCTCTCTGCGCGC
TCGCTCGCTCACTGAGGCCGGGCGACCAAAGGTCGCCCGACGCCCGGGCGGCCTCAGTGAGCGAGCGAGC
GCGCAGCTGCCTGCAGGACATGTGAGCAAAAGGCCAGCAAAAGGCCAGGAACCGTAAAAAGGCCGCGTTG
CTGGCGTTTTTCCATAGGCTCCGCCCCCCTGACGAGCATCACAAAAATCGACGCTCAAGTCAGAGGTGGC
GAAACCCGACAGGACTATAAAGATACCAGGCGTTTCCCCCTGGAAGCTCCCTCGTGCGCTCTCCTGTTCC
GACCCTGCCGCTTACCGGATACCTGTCCGCCTTTCTCCCTTCGGGAAGCGTGGCGCTTTCTCATAGCTCA
CGCTGTAGGTATCTCAGTTCGGTGTAGGTCGTTCGCTCCAAGCTGGGCTGTGTGCACGAACCCCCCGTTC
AGCCCGACCGCTGCGCCTTATCCGGTAACTATCGTCTTGAGTCCAACCCGGTAAGACACGACTTATCGCC
ACTGGCAGCAGCCACTGGTAACAGGATTAGCAGAGCGAGGTATGTAGGCGGTGCTACAGAGTTCTTGAAG
TGGTGGCCTAACTACGGCTACACTAGAAGAACAGTATTTGGTATCTGCGCTCTGCTGAAGCCAGTTACCT
TCGGAAAAAGAGTTGGTAGCTCTTGATCCGGCAAACAAACCACCGCTGGTAGCGGTGGTTTTTTTGTTTG
CAAGCAGCAGATTACGCGCAGAAAAAAAGGATCTCAAGAAGATCCTTTGATCTTTTCTACGGGGTCTGAC
GCTCAGTGGAACGAAAACTCACGTTAAGGGATTTTGGTCATGAGATTATCAAAAAGGATCTTCACCTAGA
TCCTTTTAAATTAAAAATGAAGTTTTAAATCAATCTAAAGTATATATGAGTAAACTTGGTCTGACAGTTA
CCAATGCTTAATCAGTGAGGCACCTATCTCAGCGATCTGTCTATTTCGTTCATCCATAGTTGCCTGACTC
CCCGTCGTGTAGATAACTACGATACGGGAGGGCTTACCATCTGGCCCCAGTGCTGCAATGATACCGCGAG
ACCCACGCTCACCGGCTCCAGATTTATCAGCAATAAACCAGCCAGCCGGAAGGGCCGAGCGCAGAAGTGG
TCCTGCAACTTTATCCGCCTCCATCCAGTCTATTAATTGTTGCCGGGAAGCTAGAGTAAGTAGTTCGCCA
GTTAATAGTTTGCGCAACGTTGTTGCCATTGCTACAGGCATCGTGGTGTCACGCTCGTCGTTTGGTATGG
CTTCATTCAGCTCCGGTTCCCAACGATCAAGGCGAGTTACATGATCCCCCATGTTGTGCAAAAAAGCGGT
TAGCTCCTTCGGTCCTCCGATCGTTGTCAGAAGTAAGTTGGCCGCAGTGTTATCACTCATGGTTATGGCA
GCACTGCATAATTCTCTTACTGTCATGCCATCCGTAAGATGCTTTTCTGTGACTGGTGAGTACTCAACCA
AGTCATTCTGAGAATAGTGTATGCGGCGACCGAGTTGCTCTTGCCCGGCGTC
